>Addgene plasmid #130041 | pRDAX-514 N-Tag GFP[1] L20 Itgb1 mCherry | depositor full sequence | sequence record 249419 | Full Sequence
GCCTGCCTCCAGGCCTCAATATTGGCCATTAGCCATATTATTCATTGGTTATATAGCATAAATCAATATT
GGCTATTGGCCATTGCATACGTTGTATCTATATCATAATATGTACATTTATATTGGCTCATGTCCAATAT
GACCGCCATGTTGGCATTGATTATTGACTAGTTATTAATAGTAATCAATTACGGGGTCATTAGTTCATAG
CCCATATATGGAGTTCCGCGTTACATAACTTACGGTAAATGGCCCGCCTGGCTGACCGCCCAACGACCCC
CGCCCATTGACGTCAATAATGACGTATGTTCCCATAGTAACGCCAATAGGGACTTTCCATTGACGTCAAT
GGGTGGAGTATTTACGGTAAACTGCCCACTTGGCAGTACATCAAGTGTATCATATGCCAAGTCCGCCCCC
TATTGACGTCAATGACGGTAAATGGCCCGCCTGGCATTATGCCCAGTACATGACCTTACGGGACTTTCCT
ACTTGGCAGTACATCTACGTATTAGTCATCGCTATTACCATGGTGATGCGGTTTTGGCAGTACACCAATG
GGCGTGGATAGCGGTTTGACTCACGGGGATTTCCAAGTCTCCACCCCATTGACGTCAATGGGAGTTTGTT
TTGGCACCAAAATCAACGGGACTTTCCAAAATGTCGTAATAACCCCGCCCCGTTGACGCAAATGGGCGGT
AGGCGTGTACGGTGGGAGGTCTATATAAGCAGAGCTCGTTTAGTGAACCGTCAGATCACTAGAAGCTTTA
TTGCGGTAGTTTATCACAGTTAAATTGCTAACGCAGTCAGTGCTTCTGACACAACAGTCTCGAACTTAAG
CTGCAGAAGTTGGTCGTGAGGCACTGGGCAGGTAAGTATCAAGGTTACAAGACAGGTTTAAGGAGACCAA
TAGAAACTGGGCTTGTCGAGACAGAGAAGACTCTTGCGTTTCTGATAGGCACCTATTGGTCTTACTGACA
TCCACTTTGCCTTTCTCTCCACAGGTGTCCACTCCCAGGCCACCATGGATCTGCCTGATGACCACTACCT
GAGCACACAGACCATCCTCTCCAAGGACCTTAACGGGAGTCCTGGCGGTGGATCCGGAGGCTCTGGGAGC
TCTGCCAGCGGTGGCAGCACCTCC
[2391 nt withheld, positions 1145-3535]
TAAGAATTCAGATCCGCCCCTCTCCCTCCCCCCCCCCTAACGTTACTGGCCGAAGCCGCTTGGAATAAGG
CCGGTGTGCGTTTGTCTATATGTTATTTTCCACCATATTGCCGTCTTTTGGCAATGTGAGGGCCCGGAAA
CCTGGCCCTGTCTTCTTGACGAGCATTCCTAGGGGTCTTTCCCCTCTCGCCAAAGGAATGCAAGGTCTGT
TGAATGTCGTGAAGGAAGCAGTTCCTCTGGTAGCTTCTTGAAGACAAACAACGTCTGTAGCGACCCTTTG
CAGGCAGCGGAACCCCCCACCTGGCGACAGGTGCCTCTGCGGCCAAAAGCCACGTGTATAAGATACACCT
GCAAAGGCGGCACAACCCCAGTGCCACGTTGTGAGTTGGATAGTTGTGGAAAGAGTCAAATGGCTCTCCT
CAAGCGTATTCAACAAGGGGCTGAAGGATGCCCAGAAGGTACCCCATTGTATGGGATCTGATCTGGGGCC
TCGGTACACATGCTTTACATGTGTTTAGTCGAGGTTAAAAAAACGTCTAGGCCCCCCGAACCACGGGGAC
GTGGTTTTCCTTTGAAAAACACGATGATAATATGGCCACAACCATGGTGAGCAAGGGCGAGGAGGATAAC
ATGGCCATCATCAAGGAGTTCATGCGCTTCAAGGTGCACATGGAGGGCTCCGTGAACGGCCACGAGTTCG
AGATCGAGGGCGAGGGCGAGGGCCGCCCCTACGAGGGCACCCAGACCGCCAAGCTGAAGGTGACCAAGGG
TGGCCCCCTGCCCTTCGCCTGGGACATCCTGTCCCCTCAGTTCATGTACGGCTCCAAGGCCTACGTGAAG
CACCCCGCCGACATCCCCGACTACTTGAAGCTGTCCTTCCCCGAGGGCTTCAAGTGGGAGCGCGTGATGA
ACTTCGAGGACGGCGGCGTGGTGACCGTGACCCAGGACTCCTCCCTGCAGGACGGCGAGTTCATCTACAA
GGTGAAGCTGCGCGGCACCAACTTCCCCTCCGACGGCCCCGTAATGCAGAAGAAGACCATGGGCTGGGAG
GCCTCCTCCGAGCGGATGTACCCCGAGGACGGCGCCCTGAAGGGCGAGATCAAGCAGAGGCTGAAGCTGA
AGGACGGCGGCCACTACGACGCTGAGGTCAAGACCACCTACAAGGCCAAGAAGCCCGTGCAGCTGCCCGG
CGCCTACAACGTCAACATCAAGTTGGACATCACCTCCCACAACGAGGACTACACCATCGTGGAACAGTAC
GAACGCGCCGAGGGCCGCCACTCCACCGGCGGCATGGACGAGCTGTACAAGTAAACCGGTGCTCGAGGTA
CCGATGAATAGCTAAGGTCGAGGCCGCAGGTAAGTATCAAGGTTACAAGACAGGTTTAAGGAGACCAATA
GAAACTGGGCTTGTCGAGACAGAGAAGACTCTTGCGTTTCTGATAGGCACCTATTGGTCTTACTGACATC
CACTTTGCCTTTCTCTCCACAGGTGTCGACAATCAACCTCTGGATTACAAAATTTGTGAAAGATTGACTG
GTATTCTTAACTATGTTGCTCCTTTTACGCTATGTGGATACGCTGCTTTAATGCCTTTGTATCATGCTAT
TGCTTCCCGTATGGCTTTCATTTTCTCCTCCTTGTATAAATCCTGGTTGCTGTCTCTTTATGAGGAGTTG
TGGCCCGTTGTCAGGCAACGTGGCGTGGTGTGCACTGTGTTTGCTGACGCAACCCCCACTGGTTGGGGCA
TTGCCACCACCTGTCAGCTCCTTTCCGGGACTTTCGCTTTCCCCCTCCCTATTGCCACGGCGGAACTCAT
CGCCGCCTGCCTTGCCCGCTGCTGGACAGGGGCTCGGCTGTTGGGCACTGACAATTCCGTGGTGTTGTCG
GGGAAGCTGACGTCCTTTCCATGGCTGCTCGCCTGTGTTGCCACCTGGATTCTGCGCGGGACGTCCTTCT
GCTACGTCCCTTCGGCCCTCAATCCAGCGGACCTTCCTTCCCGCGGCCTGCTGCCGGCTCTGCGGCCTCT
TCCGCGTCTTCGCCTTCGCCCTCAGACGAGTCGGATCTCCCTTTGGGCCGCCTCCCCGCCTGGAATTCGA
GCTCGGTACGATCAGCCTCGACTGTGCCTTCTAGTTGCCAGCCATCTGTTGTTTGCCCCTCCCCCGTGCC
TTCCTTGACCCTGGAAGGTGCCACTCCCACTGTCCTTTCCTAATAAAATGAGGAAATTGCATCGCATTGT
CTGAGTAGGTGTCATTCTATTCTGGGGGGTGGGGTGGGGCAGGACAGCAAGGGGGAGGATTGGGAAGACA
ATAGCCCAGCTTTTGTTCCCTTTAGTGAGGGTTAATTGCGCGCTTGGCGTAATCATGGTCATAGCTGTTT
CCTGTGTGAAATTGTTATCCGCTAATTCACTCCTCAGGTGCAGGCTGCCTATCAGAAGGTGGTGGCTGGT
GTGGCCAATGCCCTGGCTCACAAATACCACTGAGATCTTTTTCCCTCTGCCAAAAATTATGGGGACATCA
TGAAGCCCCTTGAGCATCTGACTTCTGGCTAATAAAGGAAATTTATTTTCATTGCAATAGTGTGTTGGAA
TTTTTTGTGTCTCTCACTCGGAAGGACATATGGGAGGGCAAATCATTTAAAACATCAGAATGAGTATTTG
GTTTAGAGTTTGGCAACATATGCCCATATGCTGGCTGCCATGAACAAAGGTTGGCTATAAAGAGGTCATC
AGTATATGAAACAGCCCCCTGCTGTCCATTCCTTATTCCATAGAAAAGCCTTGACTTGAGGTTAGATTTT
TTTTATATTTTGTTTTGTGTTATTTTTTTCTTTAACATCCCTAAAATTTTCCTTACATGTTTTACTAGCC
AGATTTTTCCTCCTCTCCTGACTACTCCCAGTCATAGCTGTCCCTCTTCTCTTATGGAGATCGGCCGGCC
GCCGGCGTCGACGCGCGCGGCCGCGGCGCGCCGTTGCTGGCGTTTTTCCATAGGCTCCGCCCCCCTGACG
AGCATCACAAAAATCGACGCTCAAGTCAGAGGTGGCGAAACCCGACAGGACTATAAAGATACCAGGCGTT
TCCCCCTGGAAGCTCCCTCGTGCGCTCTCCTGTTCCGACCCTGCCGCTTACCGGATACCTGTCCGCCTTT
CTCCCTTCGGGAAGCGTGGCGCTTTCTCATAGCTCACGCTGTAGGTATCTCAGTTCGGTGTAGGTCGTTC
GCTCCAAGCTGGGCTGTGTGCACGAACCCCCCGTTCAGCCCGACCGCTGCGCCTTATCCGGTAACTATCG
TCTTGAGTCCAACCCGGTAAGACACGACTTATCGCCACTGGCAGCAGCCACTGGTAACAGGATTAGCAGA
GCGAGGTATGTAGGCGGTGCTACAGAGTTCTTGAAGTGGTGGCCTAACTACGGCTACACTAGAAGAACAG
TATTTGGTATCTGCGCTCTGCTGAAGCCAGTTACCTTCGGAAAAAGAGTTGGTAGCTCTTGATCCGGCAA
ACAAACCACCGCTGGTAGCGGTGGTTTTTTTGTTTGCAAGCAGCAGATTACGCGCAGAAAAAAAGGATCT
CAAGAAGATCCTTTGATCTTTTCTACGGGGTCTGACGCTCAGTGGAACGAAAACTCACGTTAAGGGATTT
TGGTCATGAGATTATCAAAAAGGATCTTCACCTAGATCCTTTTAAATTAAAAATGAAGTTTTAAATCAAT
CTAAAGTATATATGAGTAAACTTGGTCTGACAGTTACCAATGCTTAATCAGTGAGGCACCTATCTCAGCG
ATCTGTCTATTTCGTTCATCCATAGTTGCCTGACTCCCCGTCGTGTAGATAACTACGATACGGGAGGGCT
TACCATCTGGCCCCAGTGCTGCAATGATACCGCGAGACCCACGCTCACCGGCTCCAGATTTATCAGCAAT
AAACCAGCCAGCCGGAAGGGCCGAGCGCAGAAGTGGTCCTGCAACTTTATCCGCCTCCATCCAGTCTATT
AATTGTTGCCGGGAAGCTAGAGTAAGTAGTTCGCCAGTTAATAGTTTGCGCAACGTTGTTGCCATTGCTA
CAGGCATCGTGGTGTCACGCTCGTCGTTTGGTATGGCTTCATTCAGCTCCGGTTCCCAACGATCAAGGCG
AGTTACATGATCCCCCATGTTGTGCAAAAAAGCGGTTAGCTCCTTCGGTCCTCCGATCGTTGTCAGAAGT
AAGTTGGCCGCAGTGTTATCACTCATGGTTATGGCAGCACTGCATAATTCTCTTACTGTCATGCCATCCG
TAAGATGCTTTTCTGTGACTGGTGAGTACTCAACCAAGTCATTCTGAGAATAGTGTATGCGGCGACCGAG
TTGCTCTTGCCCGGCGTCAATACGGGATAATACCGCGCCACATAGCAGAACTTTAAAAGTGCTCATCATT
GGAAAACGTTCTTCGGGGCGAAAACTCTCAAGGATCTTACCGCTGTTGAGATCCAGTTCGATGTAACCCA
CTCGTGCACCCAACTGATCTTCAGCATCTTTTACTTTCACCAGCGTTTCTGGGTGAGCAAAAACAGGAAG
GCAAAATGCCGCAAAAAAGGGAATAAGGGCGACACGGAAATGTTGAATACTCATACTCTTCCTTTTTCAA
TATTATTGAAGCATTTATCAGGGTTATTGTCTCATGAGCGGATACATATTTGAATGTATTTAGAAAAATA
AACAAATAGGGGTTCCGCGCACATTTCCCCGAAAAGTGCCACCTGACGTCTAAGAAACCATTATTATCAT
GACATTAACCTATAAAAATAGGCGTATCACGAGGCCCTTTCGTCTACGCGCGCGCCGGCGGCGCGCCGTC
GACGGCCGGCCGCGGCCGC
Features (pLannotate 1.2.2; 17 found; start..end, strand, type, name):
    155..532     +  enhancer       CMV enhancer: human cytomegalovirus immediate early enhancer
    534..733     +  promoter       CMV promoter: human cytomegalovirus (CMV) immediate early promoter
    872..1004    +  intron         chimeric intron: chimera between introns from human β-globin and immunoglobulin heavy chain genes
   1031..1084    +  CDS            (3-F)Tyr-EGFP (fragment): (3-F)Tyr-EGFP is a basic (constitutively fluorescent) green fluorescent protein published in 2004, derived from Aequorea victoria.
   1145..3535    +  CDS            Itgb1 (sequence withheld): ITB1_MOUSE - Experimental evidence at protein level: Swiss-Prot protein existence level 1. [Isoform 2]: Isoform 2 displaces isoform 1 in striated muscles. From Mus musculus (Mouse).
   3552..4138    +  misc_feature   IRES2: internal ribosome entry site (IRES) of the encephalomyocarditis virus (EMCV)
   4139..4846    +  CDS            mCherry: mCherry is a basic (constitutively fluorescent) red fluorescent protein published in 2004, derived from Discosoma sp.. It is reported to be a very rapidly-maturing monomer with low acid sensitivity.
   4895..5027    +  intron         chimeric intron: chimera between introns from human β-globin and immunoglobulin heavy chain genes
   5036..5624    +  misc_feature   WPRE: woodchuck hepatitis virus posttranscriptional regulatory element
   5628..5644    +  misc_feature   MCS (fragment): pUC18/19 multiple cloning site
   5657..5768    +  polyA_signal   bGH poly(A) signal: bovine growth hormone polyadenylation signal
   5864..5882    -  promoter       T3 promoter: promoter for bacteriophage T3 RNA polymerase
   5941..6015    +  CDS            HBB (fragment): HBB_PONPY - Experimental evidence at transcript level: Swiss-Prot protein existence level 2. Involved in oxygen transport from the lung to the various peripheral tissues. From Pongo pygmaeus (Bornean orangutan).
   6086..6141    +  polyA_signal   β-globin poly(A) signal: rabbit β-globin polyadenylation signal (Gil and Proudfoot, 1987)
   6520..7108    -  rep_origin     ori: high-copy-number ColE1/pMB1/pBR322/pUC origin of replication
   7279..8139    -  CDS            AmpR: β-lactamase; bla; confers resistance to ampicillin, carbenicillin, and related antibiotics
   8140..8244    -  promoter       AmpR promoter: bla
