[The description below was written by a language model from this plasmid's Addgene catalogue record and pLannotate feature annotations shown in this document.]
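Description:
pRDAX-514 N-Tag GFP[1] L20 Itgb1 mCherry is a custom-built mammalian expression plasmid of about 8.4 kb, designed as a vector for protein–protein interaction assays based on bimolecular or trimolecular fluorescence complementation (BiFC/TriFC). It is propagated in E. coli as a high-copy plasmid through a ColE1/pUC-type origin and is selected with ampicillin via the β-lactamase gene and its native promoter. No mammalian selection marker is annotated.

Expression is driven by the human CMV immediate-early enhancer and promoter, followed by a chimeric β-globin/immunoglobulin intron that promotes efficient processing of the transcript. The open reading frame begins with a very short GFP-derived segment (annotated as an EGFP-family fragment of roughly 18 codons), consistent with the "GFP[1]" split-GFP tag in the name. This sits upstream of mouse integrin β1 (Itgb1), separated by a gap that presumably corresponds to the "L20" linker, although the linker itself is not annotated. On its own the small GFP fragment is non-fluorescent. Green signal is expected only when it is brought together with the complementary GFP fragment or fragments, carried by interaction partners or supplied separately.

Downstream of Itgb1, an EMCV IRES2 directs translation of mCherry from the same transcript, giving a constitutive red marker for transfected cells and for normalising expression. The 3′ region contains a second copy of the chimeric intron, a WPRE to enhance transcript stability and expression, and a bGH polyadenylation signal. Further on lie a T3 promoter, a β-globin remnant and a rabbit β-globin poly(A) signal. The cloning sites used for the insert are not recorded.
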