Addgene plasmid #130041: pRDAX-514 N-Tag GFP[1] L20 Itgb1 mCherry
Purpose: PPI (BiFC/TriFC) assay vector
Depositing lab: Gary Lewin. Depositing organization: Max-Delbrueck-Centrum fuer Molekulare Medizin (MDC).
Backbone
  Vector backbone: custom built
  Vector type: Mammalian Expression
Growth in bacteria
  Bacterial resistance: Ampicillin, 100 μg/mL
  Growth temperature: 37°C
  Growth strain: DH5alpha
  Copy number: High Copy
Gene/Insert
  Gene/Insert name: Itgb1
  Species: M. musculus (mouse)
  Entrez Gene: Itgb1 (a.k.a. 4633401G24Rik, CD29, Fnrb, Gm9863, gpIIa)
  Cloning method: Restriction Enzyme; 5′ cloning site unknown (unknown if destroyed); 3′ cloning site unknown (unknown if destroyed)
Terms and licenses: Academic/Nonprofit Terms; Industry Terms: Not Available to Industry
How to cite: pRDAX-514 N-Tag GFP[1] L20 Itgb1 mCherry was a gift from Gary Lewin (Addgene plasmid # 130041 ; http://n2t.net/addgene:130041 ; RRID:Addgene_130041)
